Addgene plasmid #239122: pCAD182_gCAD_pCMV6-entry
Purpose: Gorilla ACOD1 in mammalian expression vector
Depositing lab: Konrad Buessow. Depositing organization: Helmholtz-Zentrum fuer Infektionsforschung (HZI). Publication: Amino acid positions near the active site determine the reduced activity of human ACOD1 compared to murine ACOD1. Chen F, Yalcin I, Zhao M, Chen C, Blankenfeldt W, Pessler F, Bussow K. Sci Rep. 2023 Jun 26;13(1):10360. doi: 10.1038/s41598-023-37373-w. PubMed 37365251.
Backbone
  Vector backbone: pCMV6-Entry
  Backbone manufacturer: Origene
  Backbone size w/o insert (bp): 4831
  Total vector size (bp): 6274
  Vector type: Mammalian Expression
Growth in bacteria
  Bacterial resistance: Kanamycin, 50 μg/mL
  Growth temperature: 37°C
  Growth strain: DH5alpha
  Copy number: High Copy
Gene/Insert
  Gene/Insert name: ACOD1 (alt name: IRG1)
  Species: Gorilla gorilla gorilla
  Insert size (bp): 1533
  GenBank ID: XM_004054615
  Promoter: CMV
  Tag / fusion protein: myc (C terminal on backbone); FLAG (C terminal on backbone)
  Cloning method: Gibson Cloning
  Sequencing primers: 5′ CGCAAATGGGCGGTAGGCGTG; 3′ CAGGAAACAGCTATGACC
Terms and licenses: Academic/Nonprofit Terms; Industry Terms: Not Available to Industry
How to cite: pCAD182_gCAD_pCMV6-entry was a gift from Konrad Buessow (Addgene plasmid # 239122 ; http://n2t.net/addgene:239122 ; RRID:Addgene_239122)
