[The description below was written by a language model from this plasmid's Addgene catalogue record and pLannotate feature annotations shown in this document.]
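Description:
pCAD182_gCAD_pCMV6-entry is a mammalian expression plasmid built on the commercial pCMV6-Entry backbone, carrying the coding sequence of ACOD1 (also called IRG1) from the western lowland gorilla, Gorilla gorilla gorilla. ACOD1 is cis-aconitate decarboxylase, the enzyme that produces itaconate in activated innate immune cells. The open reading frame, inserted by Gibson assembly, sits downstream of the human cytomegalovirus immediate-early enhancer and promoter for strong constitutive transcription in transfected mammalian cells. A T7 promoter lies between the CMV promoter and the start of the gene. The catalogue entry lists C-terminal myc and FLAG epitope tags supplied by the backbone. The automated annotation picks up only a short FLAG-type match just after the ACOD1 reading frame and does not call the myc tag. It also labels the insert by its closest reference, the human protein, which reflects homology rather than the stated species. The annotated ORF spans about 1.44 kb, somewhat shorter than the 1,533 bp insert size on record. Transcripts are terminated by the human growth hormone polyadenylation signal.

The plasmid replicates in E. coli at high copy from a ColE1/pUC-type origin and is selected with kanamycin. Resistance comes from the Tn5 aminoglycoside phosphotransferase (NeoR/KanR), which is preceded by both a bacterial promoter and the SV40 early promoter and followed by the HSV TK polyadenylation signal, so the same gene can provide G418 selection in mammalian cells. An f1 origin and small remnants of lacZα, M13 ori, ble and a bGH poly(A) signal are also annotated. The associated publication compares ACOD1 activity between species and examines residues near the active site, which suggests the construct was used to express the gorilla orthologue for that comparison.
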