Features (pLannotate 1.2.2; 16 found; start..end, strand, type, name):
      1..25      +  rep_origin     M13 ori (fragment): M13 bacteriophage origin of replication; arrow indicates direction of (+) strand synthesis
     29..183     -  CDS            lacZα (fragment): LacZα fragment of β-galactosidase; lacZ fragment
    343..722     +  enhancer       CMV enhancer: human cytomegalovirus immediate early enhancer
    724..923     +  promoter       CMV promoter: human cytomegalovirus (CMV) immediate early promoter
    952..970     +  promoter       T7 promoter: promoter for bacteriophage T7 RNA polymerase
    985..2427    +  CDS            ACOD1: IRG1_HUMAN - Also known as IRG1. Experimental evidence at protein level: Swiss-Prot protein existence level 1. Cis-aconitate decarboxylase that catalyzes production of itaconate and is involved in the inhibition of the inflammatory response (PubMed:23609450, PubMed:23610393). Acts as a negative regulator of the Toll-like receptors (TLRs)-mediated inflammatory innate response by stimulating the tumor necrosis factor alpha-induced protein TNFAIP3 expression via reactive oxygen species (ROS) in LPS- tolerized macrophages (PubMed:23609450). Involved in antimicrobial response of innate immune cells
   2488..2512    +  CDS            3xFLAG (fragment): three tandem FLAG® epitope tags
   2558..3180    +  polyA_signal   hGH poly(A) signal: human growth hormone polyadenylation signal
   3329..3917    -  rep_origin     ori: high-copy-number ColE1/pMB1/pBR322/pUC origin of replication
   4139..4155    +  polyA_signal   bGH poly(A) signal (fragment): bovine growth hormone polyadenylation signal
   4246..4293    -  polyA_signal   HSV TK poly(A) signal: herpes simplex virus thymidine kinase polyadenylation signal (Cole and Stacy, 1985)
   4352..4504    -  CDS            ble (fragment): BLE_KLEPN - Experimental evidence at protein level: Swiss-Prot protein existence level 1. Binding protein with a strong affinity to the bleomycin family of antibiotics. Binds to CL990; an antimitotic-antibiotic compound. From Klebsiella pneumoniae.
   4525..5319    -  CDS            NeoR/KanR: aminoglycoside phosphotransferase from Tn5; aph(3')-II (or nptII); confers resistance to neomycin, kanamycin, and G418 (Geneticin®)
   5354..5711    -  promoter       SV40 promoter: SV40 enhancer and early promoter
   5713..5817    -  promoter       AmpR promoter: bla
   5844..6272    +  rep_origin     f1 ori (sequence partly withheld): f1 bacteriophage origin of replication; arrow indicates direction of (+) strand synthesis
>Addgene plasmid #239122 | pCAD182_gCAD_pCMV6-entry | addgene full sequence | sequence record 476593 | Addgene NGS Result
AACAAAATATTAACGCTTACAATTTCCATTCGCCATTCAGGCTGCGCAACTGTTGGGAAGGGCGATCGGT
GCGGGCCTCTTCGCTATTACGCCAGCTGGCGAAAGGGGGATGTGCTGCAAGGCGATTAAGTTGGGTAACG
CCAGGGTTTTCCCAGTCACGACGTTGTAAAACGACGGCCAGTGCCAAGCTGATCTATACATTGAATCAAT
ATTGGCAATTAGCCATATTAGTCATTGGTTATATAGCATAAATCAATATTGGCTATTGGCCATTGCATAC
GTTGTATCTATATCATAATATGTACATTTATATTGGCTCATGTCCAATATGACCGCCATGTTGACATTGA
TTATTGACTAGTTATTAATAGTAATCAATTACGGGGTCATTAGTTCATAGCCCATATATGGAGTTCCGCG
TTACATAACTTACGGTAAATGGCCCGCCTGGCTGACCGCCCAACGACCCCCGCCCATTGACGTCAATAAT
GACGTATGTTCCCATAGTAACGCCAATAGGGACTTTCCATTGACGTCAATGGGTGGAGTATTTACGGTAA
ACTGCCCACTTGGCAGTACATCAAGTGTATCATATGCCAAGTCCGCCCCCTATTGACGTCAATGACGGTA
AATGGCCCGCCTGGCATTATGCCCAGTACATGACCTTACGGGACTTTCCTACTTGGCAGTACATCTACGT
ATTAGTCATCGCTATTACCATGGTGATGCGGTTTTGGCAGTACACCAATGGGCGTGGATAGCGGTTTGAC
TCACGGGGATTTCCAAGTCTCCACCCCATTGACGTCAATGGGAGTTTGTTTTGGCACCAAAATCAACGGG
ACTTTCCAAAATGTCGTAATAACCCCGCCCCGTTGACGCAAATGGGCGGTAGGCGTGTACGGTGGGAGGT
CTATATAAGCAGAGCTCGTTTAGTGAACCGTCAGAATTTTGTAATACGACTCACTATAGGGCGGCCGGGA
ATTCATGATGCTCAAGTCTATCACAGAAAGCTTTGCCACAGCAATCCATGGCTTGAAAGTGGGACACCTG
ACAGATCGTGTTATTCAGAGGAGCAAGAGGATGATTCTAGACACTCTGGGTGCTGGGTTCCTGGGAACCA
CTACGGAAGTGTTTCACATAGCCAGCCAATATAGCAAGATCTACAGTTCCAACATATCCAGCACTGTTTG
GGGTCAGCCAGACATCAGGCTCCCGCCCACATATGCTGCTTTTGTGAACGGTGTGGCTATTCACTCCATG
GATTTTGATGACACGTGGCACCCTGCCACCCACCCTTCTGGGGCTGTCCTTCCTGTCCTCACAGCTTTAG
CAGAAGCCCTGCCAAGGAGTCCAAAGTTTTCTGGCCTTGACCTGCTGCTGGCTTTCAATGTTGGTATTGA
AGTGCAAGGCCGATTACTGCATTTCGCCAAGGAGGCCAATGACATACCAAAGAGATTCCATCCCCCTTCC
GTGGTAGGAACGTTGGGTAGTGCTGCTGCTGCATCCAAGTTTTTAGGACTTAGCTCGACAAAGTGCCGAG
AAGCTCTGGCCATTGCTGTTTCCCATGCTGGGGCACCCATGGCCAATGCTGCCACCCAGACCAAGCCCCT
CCACATTGGCAATGCTGCCAAGCATGGGATAGAAGCTGCATTTTTGGCAATGTTGGGTCTGCAAGGAAAC
AAGCAGGTCTTGGACTTGGAGGCAGGATTTGGGGCCTTTTATGCCAACTATTCCCCAAAAGTCCTTCCAA
GCCTGGCTTCCTACAGTTGGCTGCTGGACCAGCAGGACGTGGCCTTTAAGCGTTTTCCTGCACATTTATC
TACCCACTGGGTGGCAGACGCAGCTGCATCTGTGAGAAAGCACCTTGTAGCAGAGAGAGCCCTGCTTCCA
ACTGACTACATTAAGAGAATTGTGCTCAGGATACCAAATGTCCAGTATGTAAACAGGCCCTTTCCAGTTT
CGGAGCATGAAGCCCGTCATTCATTCCAGTATGTGGCCTGTGCCATGCTGCTTGATGGTGGCATCACTGT
CCCCTCATTCCATGAATGCCAGATCAACAGGCCACAGGTGAGAGAGCTGCTCAGTAAGGTGGAGCTGGAG
TACCCTCCGGACAACTTGCCAAGCTTCAACACCCTGTACTGTGAAATAAGTGTCACCCTCAAGGATGGAG
CCACCTTCACAGATCGCTCTGATACCTTCTATGGGCACTGGAGAAAACCACTGAGCCAGGAGGACCTAGA
GGAAAAGTTCAGAGCCAATGCCTCCAAGATGCTGTCCTGGGACACAGTGGAAAGCCTTATAAAGATAGTC
GAAAATCTAGAAGACCTAGAAGACTGTTCTGTGTTAACTATACTTCTCAAAGGACCCTCTCCACCAGAGG
TAGCTTCAAACTCTCCAGCATGTAATAATTCTATCACAAATCTCTCCAAGCGGCCGCTCGAGCAGAAACT
CATCTCAGAAGAGGATCTGGCAGCAAATGATATCCTGGATTACAAGGATGACGACGATAAGGTTTAAACG
GCCGGCCGCGGTCATAGCTGTTTCCTGAACAGATCCCGGGTGGCATCCCTGTGACCCCTCCCCAGTGCCT
CTCCTGGCCCTGGAAGTTGCCACTCCAGTGCCCACCAGCCTTGTCCTAATAAAATTAAGTTGCATCATTT
TGTCTGACTAGGTGTCCTTCTATAATATTATGGGGTGGAGGGGGGTGGTATGGAGCAAGGGGCAAGTTGG
GAAGACAACCTGTAGGGCCTGCGGGGTCTATTGGGAACCAAGCTGGAGTGCAGTGGCACAATCTTGGCTC
ACTGCAATCTCCGCCTCCTGGGTTCAAGCGATTCTCCTGCCTCAGCCTCCCGAGTTGTTGGGATTCCAGG
CATGCATGACCAGGCTCAGCTAATTTTTGTTTTTTTGGTAGAGACGGGGTTTCACCATATTGGCCAGGCT
GGTCTCCAACTCCTAATCTCAGGTGATCTACCCACCTTGGCCTCCCAAATTGCTGGGATTACAGGCGTGA
ACCACTGCTCCCTTCCCTGTCCTTCTGATTTTAAAATAACTATACCAGCAGGAGGACGTCCAGACACAGC
ATAGGCTACCTGGCCATGCCCAACCGGTGGGACATTTGAGTTGCTTGCTTGGCACTGTCCTCTCATGCGT
TGGGTCCACTCAGTAGATGCCTGTTGAATTGGGTACGCGGCCAGCGGCGAGCGGTATCAGCTCACTCAAA
GGCGGTAATACGGTTATCCACAGAATCAGGGGATAACGCAGGAAAGAACATGTGAGCAAAAGGCCAGCAA
AAGGCCAGGAACCGTAAAAAGGCCGCGTTGCTGGCGTTTTTCCATAGGCTCCGCCCCCCTGACGAGCATC
ACAAAAATCGACGCTCAAGTCAGAGGTGGCGAAACCCGACAGGACTATAAAGATACCAGGCGTTTCCCCC
TGGAAGCTCCCTCGTGCGCTCTCCTGTTCCGACCCTGCCGCTTACCGGATACCTGTCCGCCTTTCTCCCT
TCGGGAAGCGTGGCGCTTTCTCATAGCTCACGCTGTAGGTATCTCAGTTCGGTGTAGGTCGTTCGCTCCA
AGCTGGGCTGTGTGCACGAACCCCCCGTTCAGCCCGACCGCTGCGCCTTATCCGGTAACTATCGTCTTGA
GTCCAACCCGGTAAGACACGACTTATCGCCACTGGCAGCAGCCACTGGTAACAGGATTAGCAGAGCGAGG
TATGTAGGCGGTGCTACAGAGTTCTTGAAGTGGTGGCCTAACTACGGCTACACTAGAAGAACAGTATTTG
GTATCTGCGCTCTGCTGAAGCCAGTTACCTTCGGAAAAAGAGTTGGTAGCTCTTGATCCGGCAAACAAAC
CACCGCTGGTAGCGGTGGTTTTTTTGTTTGCAAGCAGCAGATTACGCGCAGAAAAAAAGGATCTCAAGAA
GATCCTTTGATCTTTTCTACGGGGTCTGACGCTCAGTGGAACGAAAACTCACGTTAAGGGATTTTGGTCA
TGAGATTATCAAAAAGGATCTTCACCTAGATCCTTTTAAATTAAAAATGAAGTTTTAAATCAATCTAAAG
TATATATGAGTAACCTGAGGCTATGGCAGGGCCTGCCGCCCCGACGTTGGCTGCGAGCCCTGGGCCTTCA
CCCGAACTTGGGGGGTGGGGTGGGGAAAAGGAAGAAACGCGGGCGTATTGGCCCCAATGGGGTCTCGGTG
GGGTATCGACAGAGTGCCAGCCCTGGGACCGAACCCCGCGTTTATGAACAAACGACCCAACACCGTGCGT
TTTATTCTGTCTTTTTATTGCCGTCATAGCGCGGGTTCCTTCCGGTATTGTCTCCTTCCGTGTTTCAGTT
AGCCTCCCCCTAGGGTGGGCGAAGAACTCCAGCATGAGATCCCCGCGCTGGAGGATCATCCAGCCGGCGT
CCCGGAAAACGATTCCGAAGCCCAACCTTTCATAGAAGGCGGCGGTGGAATCGAAATCTCGTGATGGCAG
GTTGGGCGTCGCTTGGTCGGTCATTTCGAACCCCAGAGTCCCGCTCAGAAGAACTCGTCAAGAAGGCGAT
AGAAGGCGATGCGCTGCGAATCGGGAGCGGCGATACCGTAAAGCACGAGGAAGCGGTCAGCCCATTCGCC
GCCAAGCTCTTCAGCAATATCACGGGTAGCCAACGCTATGTCCTGATAGCGATCCGCCACACCCAGCCGG
CCACAGTCGATGAATCCAGAAAAGCGGCCATTTTCCACCATGATATTCGGCAAGCAGGCATCGCCATGGG
TCACGACGAGATCCTCGCCGTCGGGCATGCTCGCCTTGAGCCTGGCGAACAGTTCGGCTGGCGCGAGCCC
CTGATGCTCTTCGTCCAGATCATCCTGATCGACAAGACCGGCTTCCATCCGAGTACGTGCTCGCTCGATG
CGATGTTTCGCTTGGTGGTCGAATGGGCAGGTAGCCGGATCAAGCGTATGCAGCCGCCGCATTGCATCAG
CCATGATGGATACTTTCTCGGCAGGAGCAAGGTGAGATGACAGGAGATCCTGCCCCGGCACTTCGCCCAA
TAGCAGCCAGTCCCTTCCCGCTTCAGTGACAACGTCGAGCACAGCTGCGCAAGGAACGCCCGTCGTGGCC
AGCCACGATAGCCGCGCTGCCTCGTCTTGCAGTTCATTCAGGGCACCGGACAGGTCGGTCTTGACAAAAA
GAACCGGGCGCCCCTGCGCTGACAGCCGGAACACGGCGGCATCAGAGCAGCCGATTGTCTGTTGTGCCCA
GTCATAGCCGAATAGCCTCTCCACCCAAGCGGCCGGAGAACCTGCGTGCAATCCATCTTGTTCAATCATG
CGAAACGATCCTCATCCTGTCTCTTGATCGATCTTTGCAAAAGCCTAGGCCTCCAAAAAAGCCTCCTCAC
TACTTCTGGAATAGCTCAGAGGCCGAGGCGGCCTCGGCCTCTGCATAAATAAAAAAAATTAGTCAGCCAT
GGGGCGGAGAATGGGCGGAACTGGGCGGAGTTAGGGGCGGGATGGGCGGAGTTAGGGGCGGGACTATGGT
TGCTGACTAATTGAGATGCATGCTTTGCATACTTCTGCCTGCTGGGGAGCCTGGGGACTTTCCACACCTG
GTTGCTGACTAATTGAGATGCATGCTTTGCATACTTCTGCCTGCTGGGGAGCCTGGGGACTTTCCACACC
CTAACTGACACACATTCCACAGCTGGTTCTTTCCGCCTCAGGACTCTTCCTTTTTCAATATTATTGAAGC
ATTTATCAGGGTTATTGTCTCATGAGCGGATACATATTTGAATGTATTTAGAAAAATAAACAAATAGGGG
TTCCGCGCACATTTCCCCGAAAAGTGCCACCTG
[124 nt withheld, positions 5844-5967]
C
[91 nt withheld, positions 5969-6059]
A
[49 nt withheld, positions 6061-6109]
CCTTTGACGTTGGAGTCCACGTTCTTT
[37 nt withheld, positions 6137-6173]
ACCCTATCTCGGTCTATTCTTTTGATTTATAAGGGATTTTGCCGATTTCGGCCTATTGGTTAAAAAATGA
GCTGATTTAACAAAAATTTAACGCGAATTTT
